>Addgene plasmid #147410 | pAc5.1B-lambdaN-HA-HsTNRC6C_1207-1609_R | depositor full sequence | sequence record 289857 | Full Sequence
CTTCAAGGAATTAATTCTATATTCTAAAAACACAAATGATACTTCTAAAAAAAATCATGAATGGCATCAA
CTCTGAATCAAATCTTTGCAGATGCACCTACTTCTCATTTCCACTGTCACATCATTTTTCCAGATCTCGC
TGCCTGTTATGTGGCCCACAAACCAAGACACGTTTTATGGCCATTAAAGCTGGCTGATCGTCGCCAAACA
CCAAATACATATCAATATGTACATTCGAGAAAGAAGCGATCAAAGAAGCGTCTTCGGGCGAGTAGGAGAA
TGCGGAGGAGAAGGAGAACGAGCTGATCTAGTATCTCTCCACAATCCAATGCCAACTGACCAACTGGCCA
TATTCGGAGCAATTTGAAGCCAATTTCCATCGCCTGGCGATCGCTCCATTCTTGGCTATATGTTTTTCAC
CGTTCCCGGGGCCATTTTCAAAGACTCGTCGGTAAGATAAGATTGTGTCACTCGCTGTCTCTCTTCATTT
GTCGAAGAATGCTGAGGAATTTCGCGATGACGTCGGCGAGTATTTTGAAGAATGAGAATAATTTGTATTT
ATACGAAAATCAGTTAGTGGAATTTTCTACAAAAACATGTTATCTATAGATAATTTTGTTGCAAAATATG
TTGACTATGACAAAGATTGTATGTATATACCTTTAATGTATTCTCATTTTCTTATGTATTTATAATGGCA
ATGATGATACTGATGATATTTTAAGATGATGCCAGACCACAGGCTGATTTCTGCGTCTTTTGCCGAACGC
AGTGCATGTGCGGTTGTTGTTTTTTGGAATAGTTTCAATTTTCGGACTGTCCGCTTTGATTTCAGTTTCT
TGGCTTATTCAAAAAGCAAAGTAAAGCCAAAAAAGCGAGATGGCAATACCAAATGCGGCAAAACGGTAGT
GGAAGGAAAGGGGTGCGGGGCAGCGGAAGGAAGGGTGGGGCGGGGCGTGGCGGGGTCTGTGGCTGGGCGC
GACGTCACCGACGTTGGAGCCACTCCTTTGACCATGTGTGCGTGTGTGTATTATTCGTGTCTCGCCACTC
GCCGGTTGTTTTTTTCTTTTTATCTCGCTCTCTCTAGCGCCATCTCGTACGCATGCTCAACGCACCGCAT
GTTGCCGTGTCCTTTATGCGTCATTTTGGCTCGAAATAGGCAATTATTTAAACAAAGATTAGTCAACGAA
AACGCTAAAATAAATAAGTCTACAATATGGTTACTTATTGCCATGTGTGTGCAGCCAACGATAGCAACAA
AAGCAACAACACAGTGGCTTTCCCTCTTTCACTTTTTGTTTGCAAGCGCGTGCGAGCAAGACGGCACGAC
CGGCAAACGCAATTACGCTGACAAAGAGCAGACGAAGTTTTGGCCGAAAAACATCAAGGCGCCTGATACG
AATGCATTTGCAATAACAATTGCGATATTTAATATTGTTTATGAAGCTGTTTGACTTCAAAACACACAAA
AAAAAAAATAAAACAAATTATTTGAAAGAGAATTAGGAATCGGACAGCTTATCGTTACGGGCTAACAGCA
CACCGAGACGAAATAGCTTACCTGACGTCACAGCCTCTGGAAGAACTGCCGCCAAGCAGAGAGAGAGAGA
AAAAGAGGGAGAGCAGCTTAGACCGCATGTGCTTGTGTGTGAGGCGTCTCTCTCTTCGTCTCCTGTTTGC
GCAAACGCATAGACTGCACTGAGAAAATCGATTACCTATTTTTTATGAATGAATATTTGCACTATTACTA
TTCAAAACTATTAAGATAGCAATCACATTCAATAGCCAAATACTATACCACCTGAGCGATGCAACGAAAT
GATCAATTTGAGCAAAAATGCTGCATATTTAGGACGGCATCATTATAGAAATGCTTCTTGCTGTGTACTT
TTCTCTCGTCTGGCAGCTGTTTCGCCGTTATTGTTAAAACCGGCTTAAGTTAGGTGTGTTTTCTACGACT
AGTGATGCCCCTACTAGAAGATGTGTGTTGCACAAATGTCCCTGAATAACCAATTTGAAGTGCAGATAGC
AGTAAACGTAAGCTAATATGAATATTATTTAACTGTAATGTTTTAATATCGCTGGACATTACTAATAAAC
CCACTATAAACACATGTACATATGTATGTTTTGGCATACAATGAGTAGTTGGGGAAAAAATGTGTAAAAG
CACCGTGACCATCACAGCATAAAGATAACCAGCTGAAGTATCGAATATGAGTAACCCCCAAATTGAATCA
CATGCCGCAACTGATAGGACCCATGGAAGTACACTCTTCATGGCGATATACAAGACACACACAAGCACGA
ACACCCAGTTGCGGAGGAAATTCTCCGTAAATGAAAACCCAATCGGCGAACAATTCATACCCATATATGG
TAAAAGTTTTGAACGCGACTTGAGAGCGGAGAGCATTGCGGCTGATAAGGTTTTAGCGCTAAGCGGGCTT
TATAAAACGGGCTGCGGGACCAGTTTTCATATCACTACCGTTTGAGTTCTTGTGCTGTGTGGATACTCCT
CCCGACACAAAGCCGCTCCATCAGCCAGCAGTCGTCTAATCCAGAGACCCCGGATCGGGGTACCAACATG
GACGCACAAACACGACGACGTGAGCGTCGCGCTGAGAAACAAGCTCAATGGAAAGCTGCAAACGGTGGAT
CTCCTCCACATATGGCTTACCCATACGATGTTCCAGATTACGCTCCTCCAAGCTTGAATTCTGCAGATAT
CCAGCACAGTGGCGGCCGCGCCCAGGCCCTGCTCGTGAAGCAGCCACCACCGCCACCGCCCCCGCCGCAC
CTGTCTCTGCACCCCTCTGCAGGCAAATCGGCCATGGACAGCTTCCCCTCGCACCCACAGACTCCCGGCC
TACCTGACCTGCAGACCAAAGAGCAGCAGTCTTCACCCAACACCTTTGCTCCTTACCCTCTCGCTGGACT
GAACCCAAACATGAATGTCAACAGCATGGACATGACCGGTGGCTTGTCGGTGAAGGACCCATCCCAGTCC
CAGTCACGCCTCCCCCAGTGGACGCACCCCAACTCCATGGATAACTTGCCCAGTGCCGCTTCCCCCCTGG
AGCAGAACCCTAGCAAGCATGGTGCTATCCCTGGAGGTCTAAGCATTGGGCCTCCAGGTAAGTCCTCCAT
TGATGACTCCTATGGCCGGTACGATTTAATCCAGAACAGTGAGTCACCAGCCAGTCCTCCCGTAGCTGTT
CCCCATAGCTGGTCACGTGCCAAATCTGACAGTGATAAAATCTCAAATGGCTCTAGCATCAACTGGCCCC
CAGAATTCCATCCGGGAGTTCCATGGAAAGGACTGCAGAATATTGACCCTGAGAATGACCCTGACGTCAC
TCCTGGCAGTGTCCCCACTGGGCCTACCATCAACACCACCATCCAGGATGTCAACCGCTACCTCCTCAAG
AGTGGAGGTAAACTGTCAGACATCAAATCGACGTGGTCCTCTGGCCCTACCTCCCACACGCAAGCCTCTC
TGTCTCATGAACTATGGAAGGTGCCCAGAAACAGTACTGCACCCACGAGGCCACCTCCAGGGTTAACCAA
TCCCAAGCCCTCCTCCACCTGGGGTGCCAGCCCCCTCGGCTGGACCAGCTCCTACTCCTCGGGTTCTGCC
TGGAGCACCGACACCTCAGGAAGAACCAGCAGCTGGCTCGTTCTTCGAAACCTCACTCCCCAGATTGATG
GTTCTACACTGCGGACATTGTGTTTGCAACATGGGCCTCTTATCACATTCCACCTGAATCTGACTCAAGG
CAATGCTGTGGTCCGGTACAGCTCCAAGGAGGAGGCTGCCAAGGCCCAGAAGTCTCTGCACATGTGCGTC
CTGGGAAACACTACCATCCTGGCCGAGTTCGCTGGTGAAGAAGAAGTGAATCGCTTCTTAGCCCAAGGCC
AGGCGCTGCCACCCACTTCCAGCTGGCAGTCCAGCAGCGCGTCCAGCCAGCCGCGGCTCAGCGCAGCGGG
CAGCTCCCATGGCCTGGTACGCAGCGACGCTGGCCACTGGAACGCCCCGTGCCTGGGTGGCAAGGGGAGC
AGTGAGCTGCTGTGGGGCGGGGTGCCCCAGTACTCCAGCAGCCTGTGGGGCCCGCCCAGCGCCGACGACA
GCAGGGTGATAGGCAGCCCCACGCCGCTAACCACCCTGCTGCCTGGGGACCTGCTCAGCGGGGAGTCCCT
GTAGTCTAGAGGGCCCGCGGTTCGAAGGTAAGCCTATCCCTAACCCTCTCCTCGGTCTCGATTCTACGCG
TACCGGTCATCATCACCATCACCATTGAGTTTAAACCCGCTGATCAGCCTCGACTGTGCCTTCTAAGGCC
TGAGCTCGCTGATCAGCCTCGATCGAGGATCCAGACATGATAAGATACATTGATGAGTTTGGACAAACCA
CAACTAGAATGCAGTGAAAAAAATGCTTTATTTGTGAAATTTGTGATGCTATTGCTTTATTTGTAACCAT
TATAAGCTGCAATAAACAAGTTAACAACAACAATTGCATTCATTTTATGTTTCAGGTTCAGGGGGAGGTG
TGGGAGGTTTTTTAAAGCAAGTAAAACCTCTACAAATGTGGTATGGCTGATTATGATCAGTCGACCGATG
CCCTTGAGAGCCTTCAACCCAGTCAGCTCCTTCCGGTGGGCGCGGGGCATGACTATCGTCGCCGCACTTA
TGACTGTCTTCTTTATCATGCAACTCGTAGGACAGGTGCCGGCAGCGCTCTGGGTCATTTTCGGCGAGGA
CCGCTTTCGCTGGAGCGCGACGATGATCGGCCTGTCGCTTGCGGTATTCGGAATCTTGCACGCCCTCGCT
CAAGCCTTCGTCACTGGTCCCGCCACCAAACGTTTCGGCGAGAAGCAGGCCATTATCGCCGGCATGGCGG
CCGACGCGCTGGGCTACGTCTTGCTGGCGTTCGCGACGCGAGGCTGGATGGCCTTCCCCATTATGATTCT
TCTCGCTTCCGGCGGCATCGGGATGCCCGCGTTGCAGGCCATGCTGTCCAGGCAGGTAGATGACGACCAT
CAGGGACAGCTTCAAGGATCGCTCGCGGCTCTTACCAGCCAGCAAAAGGCCAGGAACCGTAAAAAGGCCG
CGTTGCTGGCGTTTTTCCATAGGCTCCGCCCCCCTGACGAGCATCACAAAAATCGACGCTCAAGTCAGAG
GTGGCGAAACCCGACAGGACTATAAAGATACCAGGCGTTTCCCCCTGGAAGCTCCCTCGTGCGCTCTCCT
GTTCCGACCCTGCCGCTTACCGGATACCTGTCCGCCTTTCTCCCTTCGGGAAGCGTGGCGCTTTCTCAAT
GCTCACGCTGTAGGTATCTCAGTTCGGTGTAGGTCGTTCGCTCCAAGCTGGGCTGTGTGCACGAACCCCC
CGTTCAGCCCGACCGCTGCGCCTTATCCGGTAACTATCGTCTTGAGTCCAACCCGGTAAGACACGACTTA
TCGCCACTGGCAGCAGCCACTGGTAACAGGATTAGCAGAGCGAGGTATGTAGGCGGTGCTACAGAGTTCT
TGAAGTGGTGGCCTAACTACGGCTACACTAGAAGGACAGTATTTGGTATCTGCGCTCTGCTGAAGCCAGT
TACCTTCGGAAAAAGAGTTGGTAGCTCTTGATCCGGCAAACAAACCACCGCTGGTAGCGGTGGTTTTTTT
GTTTGCAAGCAGCAGATTACGCGCAGAAAAAAAGGATCTCAAGAAGATCCTTTGATCTTTTCTACGGGGT
CTGACGCTCAGTGGAACGAAAACTCACGTTAAGGGATTTTGGTCATGAGATTATCAAAAAGGATCTTCAC
CTAGATCCTTTTAAATTAAAAATGAAGTTTTAAATCAATCTAAAGTATATATGAGTAAACTTGGTCTGAC
AGTTACCAATGCTTAATCAGTGAGGCACCTATCTCAGCGATCTGTCTATTTCGTTCATCCATAGTTGCCT
GACTCCCCGTCGTGTAGATAACTACGATACGGGAGGGCTTACCATCTGGCCCCAGTGCTGCAATGATACC
GCGAGACCCACGCTCACCGGCTCCAGATTTATCAGCAATAAACCAGCCAGCCGGAAGGGCCGAGCGCAGA
AGTGGTCCTGCAACTTTATCCGCCTCCATCCAGTCTATTAATTGTTGCCGGGAAGCTAGAGTAAGTAGTT
CGCCAGTTAATAGTTTGCGCAACGTTGTTGCCATTGCTGCAGGCATCGTGGTGTCACGCTCGTCGTTTGG
TATGGCTTCATTCAGCTCCGGTTCCCAACGATCAAGGCGAGTTACATGATCCCCCATGTTGTGCAAAAAA
GCGGTTAGCTCCTTCGGTCCTCCGATCGTTGTCAGAAGTAAGTTGGCCGCAGTGTTATCACTCATGGTTA
TGGCAGCACTGCATAATTCTCTTACTGTCATGCCATCCGTAAGATGCTTTTCTGTGACTGGTGAGTACTC
AACCAAGTCATTCTGAGAATAGTGTATGCGGCGACCGAGTTGCTCTTGCCCGGCGTCAACACGGGATAAT
ACCGCGCCACATAGCAGAACTTTAAAAGTGCTCATCATTGGAAAACGTTCTTCGGGGCGAAAACTCTCAA
GGATCTTACCGCTGTTGAGATCCAGTTCGATGTAACCCACTCGTGCACCCAACTGATCTTCAGCATCTTT
TACTTTCACCAGCGTTTCTGGGTGAGCAAAAACAGGAAGGCAAAATGCCGCAAAAAAGGGAATAAGGGCG
ACACGGAAATGTTGAATACTCATACTCTTCCTTTTTCAATATTATTGAAGCATTTATCAGGGTTATTGTC
TCATGAGCGGATACATATTTGAATGTATTTAGAAAAATAAACAAATAGGGGTTCCGCGCACATTTCCCCG
AAAAGTGCCACCTGACGTCTAAGAAACCATTATTATCATGACATTAACCTATAAAAATAGGCGTATCACG
AGGCCCTTTCGT
Features (pLannotate 1.2.2; 11 found; start..end, strand, type, name):
     56..2568    +  promoter       Ac5 promoter: Drosophila melanogaster actin 5C promoter
   2588..2653    +  CDS            N (fragment): REGN_LAMBD - Experimental evidence at protein level: Swiss-Prot protein existence level 1. Plays a role as a transcriptional antitermination factor that allows the virus to initiate its lytic phase. Activates expression of the delayed viral early genes by modifying host RNA polymerase (RNAP) into a form that is resistant to termination signals. This antitermination function requires the host NusA protein which serves to stabilize the interaction between antitermination protein N and host RNA polymerase. From Escherichia phage lambda (Bacteriophage lambda).
   2678..2704    +  CDS            3xHA (fragment): three tandem HA epitope tags
   2750..4201    +  CDS            TNRC6C (fragment): TNR6C_HUMAN - Also known as KIAA1582. Experimental evidence at protein level: Swiss-Prot protein existence level 1. Plays a role in RNA-mediated gene silencing by micro-RNAs (miRNAs). Required for miRNA-dependent translational repression of complementary mRNAs by argonaute family proteins. As scaffoldng protein associates with argonaute proteins bound to partially complementary mRNAs and simultaneously can recruit CCR4-NOT and PAN deadenylase complexes. From Homo sapiens (Human).
   4227..4268    +  CDS            V5 tag: epitope tag from simian virus 5
   4368..4502    -  polyA_signal   SV40 poly(A) signal: SV40 polyadenylation signal
   4525..4609    -  CDS            large T antigen (fragment): large T antigen from SV40 (simian virus 40)
   4610..5080    +  CDS            TcR (fragment): tetracycline efflux protein; tet; confers resistance to tetracycline
   5124..5712    -  rep_origin     ori: high-copy-number ColE1/pMB1/pBR322/pUC origin of replication
   5883..6743    -  CDS            AmpR: β-lactamase; bla; confers resistance to ampicillin, carbenicillin, and related antibiotics
   6744..6848    -  promoter       AmpR promoter: bla
