[The description below was written by a language model from this plasmid's Addgene catalogue record and pLannotate feature annotations shown in this document.]
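Description:
pAc5.1B-lambdaN-HA-HsTNRC6C_1207-1609_R is a 6,942 nt insect-cell expression plasmid. The catalogue lists its backbone as unknown, but the name and features point to a pAc5.1-type vector. Expression is driven by the constitutive Drosophila melanogaster actin 5C (Ac5) promoter, and an SV40 polyadenylation signal lies downstream of the coding region. For propagation in bacteria, the plasmid carries a ColE1/pUC-type origin and a β-lactamase gene with its own promoter for ampicillin selection. The catalogue describes the plasmid as low copy, although this origin is usually annotated as high copy. Short fragments of a tetracycline resistance gene and of SV40 large T antigen are also annotated, and these appear to be non-functional backbone remnants. No marker for selection in insect cells is annotated.

The open reading frame begins with a short fragment of the bacteriophage lambda N protein. This is followed by an HA epitope, annotated as a 27 nt fragment of 3xHA and therefore consistent with a single HA tag. Next comes a fragment of human TNRC6C, named as residues 1207–1609. TNRC6C is a GW182-family scaffold protein that links Argonaute-bound miRNA targets to the CCR4-NOT and PAN deadenylase complexes. The annotated TNRC6C match spans somewhat more sequence than 403 codons would require, and the record does not explain this difference or the "_R" suffix. A vector-encoded V5 tag lies downstream, but the record does not state whether it is translated in frame with the insert.

The lambda N peptide binds boxB RNA hairpins, so the fusion is suited to tethering assays, in which the protein fragment is recruited directly to a boxB-containing reporter mRNA independently of miRNAs. This fits the associated study of how GW182 interactions with PABP and deadenylases contribute to translational repression and mRNA degradation. The HA tag allows detection of the expressed protein.
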