Addgene plasmid #147410: pAc5.1B-lambdaN-HA-HsTNRC6C_1207-1609_R
Purpose: Insect Expression of HsTNRC6C_1207-1609
Depositing lab: Elisa Izaurralde. Depositing organization: Max Planck Institute for Developmental Biology. Publication: The interactions of GW182 proteins with PABP and deadenylases are required for both translational repression and degradation of miRNA targets. Huntzinger E, Kuzuoglu-Ozturk D, Braun JE, Eulalio A, Wohlbold L, Izaurralde E. Nucleic Acids Res. 2013 Jan;41(2):978-94. doi: 10.1093/nar/gks1078. Epub 2012 Nov 21. PubMed 23172285.
Backbone
  Vector backbone: Unknown
  Vector type: Insect Expression
Growth in bacteria
  Bacterial resistance: Ampicillin, 100 μg/mL
  Growth temperature: 37°C
  Growth strain: DH5alpha
  Copy number: Low Copy
Gene/Insert
  Gene/Insert name: HsTNRC6C_1207-1609
  Species: H. sapiens (human)
  Entrez Gene: TNRC6C
  Cloning method: Unknown
Terms and licenses: Academic/Nonprofit Terms; Industry Terms: Not Available to Industry
Depositor comments: sequence given by NCBI: NM_018996.3 Plasmids from this collection were made available to the research community and donated after the lab closed. Please note that the sequence provided by the depositing laboratory may be theoretical/predicted or based on Sanger sequencing results. There may be discrepancies between sequencing results obtained by Addgene and the depositor sequence. If an Addgene verified sequence is not available, please contact before placing your order to request that our lab fully sequence the plasmid.
How to cite: pAc5.1B-lambdaN-HA-HsTNRC6C_1207-1609_R was a gift from Elisa Izaurralde (Addgene plasmid # 147410 ; http://n2t.net/addgene:147410 ; RRID:Addgene_147410)
